>Addgene plasmid #18605 | T4 Lysozyme A146T | addgene partial sequence | sequence record 24390 | 3primeUP
TACGAAAAGCCCGCTCATTAGGCGGGCTCAGATCTGCTCATGTTTGACAGCTTATCATCGATAAGCTTCG
GCAATAAATTCTTGATATGTTTTCATATGTTTCCTTTAAATATTTTAATTAGTAATTGTCTATTCAAGTA
ATTGTGAATATACTATCACAATTCCAAGAGAAAGTAAACAGCTTTATAGATTTTTATACGCGTCCCAAGT
GCCAGTTCTAAACGTTGTAATGACTCGTTTTGTGCGATTAGGTGTTTGATTATACCATCTACTTTTAGCT
AAGTTAACTGCTGCTTCATCCCAGCGTTTTTGTTGAAGCATACGTAAAGAGTTAGTAAATCCTGCCACAC
CGGTTTCTCCCATTTGGAAAACCATATTAATCAATGCACAGCGACGAACCGCATCAAGAGAATCATAAAC
CGGTTTTAATTTAGCATTTCTCAGAATTCCGCGAACAGCAGCATCAACATCCTGATTAAAGAGTTTTTCA
GCCTCATCTTTTGTAATTACACCATTGCAATTACGCCCAATAGCTTTATCTAATTCAGATTTAGCAGCAT
TAAGTGATGGACTTTTTGTAAGCAAATGACCGATGCCNATAGTGTAATAGCCTTCTGTGCTTTATAGATT
TAAGTCTAAGACCTNCATCTATACGTANCATTNCAATATATCNTATACCNCNAAGCACGATGGACCNGTT
CCTGGGGAATTGGTACCGCCNCATCCCNCTNAACGAGCGAGATANTGCACAGGGGAGGGAGAGNGACCGT
CCGGGGANTGTACCNCCNATCCC
