[The description below was written by a language model from this plasmid's Addgene catalogue record.]
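Description:
T4 Lysozyme A146T is a bacterial expression plasmid built on the pHS1403 backbone (about 5 kb without insert) that carries the bacteriophage T4 lysozyme gene, the product of phage gene e, with a single amino-acid substitution replacing alanine 146 with threonine. The plasmid is maintained at high copy number in standard E. coli cloning strains and is selected with ampicillin. The record does not provide a feature table, so the origin of replication, the promoter driving lysozyme expression and any other regulatory elements of pHS1403 are not stated. No fusion tags or reporters are recorded.

The insert of roughly 600 bp was placed in the vector by restriction cloning as a BamHI–HindIII fragment, and both sites remain intact, so the cassette can be excised or exchanged. According to the depositor's notes, the BamHI site lies 27 bp from the start codon and the HindIII site 115 bp from the stop codon, meaning the fragment includes short flanking untranslated sequence on either side of the coding region.

T4 lysozyme is a small muramidase that hydrolyses bacterial cell-wall peptidoglycan and is widely used as a model protein for studying how point mutations affect folding, stability and structure. A single-site variant such as A146T fits that kind of work, serving as a source of recombinant mutant protein produced in E. coli, although the record does not explicitly state the intended purpose of this mutant. Distribution is limited to academic and nonprofit users.
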