Addgene plasmid #18605: T4 Lysozyme A146T
Depositing lab: Brian Matthews. Depositing organization: University of Oregon.
Backbone
  Vector backbone: pHS1403
  Backbone size w/o insert (bp): 5000
  Vector type: Bacterial Expression
Growth in bacteria
  Bacterial resistance: Ampicillin, 100 μg/mL
  Growth temperature: 37°C
  Growth strain: DH5alpha
  Copy number: High Copy
Gene/Insert
  Gene/Insert name: T4 Lysozyme
  Species: Bacteriophage T4
  Insert size (bp): 600
  Mutation: A146T
  GenBank ID: NP_049736
  Entrez Gene: e (a.k.a. T4p123)
  Cloning method: Restriction Enzyme; 5′ cloning site BamHI (not destroyed); 3′ cloning site HindIII (not destroyed)
  Sequencing primers: 5′ na; 3′ GGCGTATCACGAGGCCC
Terms and licenses: Academic/Nonprofit Terms; Industry Terms: Not Available to Industry
Depositor comments: The BamHI site is 27 bp from the ATG and the HindIII site is 115 bp from the stop.
How to cite: T4 Lysozyme A146T was a gift from Brian Matthews (Addgene plasmid # 18605 ; http://n2t.net/addgene:18605 ; RRID:Addgene_18605)
